>Addgene plasmid #217416 | LEGO-pDHS-AP1x6-GM55 | addgene full sequence | sequence record 434961 | Addgene NGS Result
GTCGACGGATCGGGAGATCTCCCGATCCCCTATGGTGCACTCTCAGTACAATCTGCTCTGATGCCGCATA
GTTAAGCCAGTATCTGCTCCCTGCTTGTGTGTTGGAGGTCGCTGAGTAGTGCGCGAGCAAAATTTAAGCT
ACAACAAGGCAAGGCTTGACCGACAATTGCATGAAGAATCTGCTTAGGGTTAGGCGTTTTGCGCTGCTTC
GCGATGTACGGGCCAGATATACGCGTTGACATTGATTATTGACTAGTTATTAATAGTAATCAATTACGGG
GTCATTAGTTCATAGCCCATATATGGAGTTCCGCGTTACATAACTTACGGTAAATGGCCCGCCTGGCTGA
CCGCCCAACGACCCCCGCCCATTGACGTCAATAATGACGTATGTTCCCATAGTAACGCCAATAGGGACTT
TCCATTGACGTCAATGGGTGGAGTATTTACGGTAAACTGCCCACTTGGCAGTACATCAAGTGTATCATAT
GCCAAGTACGCCCCCTATTGACGTCAATGACGGTAAATGGCCCGCCTGGCATTATGCCCAGTACATGACC
TTATGGGACTTTCCTACTTGGCAGTACATCTACGTATTAGTCATCGCTATTACCATGGTGATGCGGTTTT
GGCAGTACATCAATGGGCGTGGATAGCGGTTTGACTCACGGGGATTTCCAAGTCTCCACCCCATTGACGT
CAATGGGAGTTTGTTTTGGCACCAAAATCAACGGGACTTTCCAAAATGTCGTAACAACTCCGCCCCATTG
ACGCAAATGGGCGGTAGGCGTGTACGGTGGGAGGTCTATATAAGCAGCGCGTTTTGCCTGTACTGGGTCT
CTCTGGTTAGACCAGATCTGAGCCTGGGAGCTCTCTGGCTAACTAGGGAACCCACTGCTTAAGCCTCAAT
AAAGCTTGCCTTGAGTGCTTCAAGTAGTGTGTGCCCGTCTGTTGTGTGACTCTGGTAACTAGAGATCCCT
CAGACCCTTTTAGTCAGTGTGGAAAATCTCTAGCAGTGGCGCCCGAACAGGGACTTGAAAGCGAAAGGGA
AACCAGAGGAGCTCTCTCGACGCAGGACTCGGCTTGCTGAAGCGCGCACGGCAAGAGGCGAGGGGCGGCG
ACTGGTGAGTACGCCAAAAATTTTGACTAGCGGAGGCTAGAAGGAGAGAGATGGGTGCGAGAGCGTCAGT
ATTAAGCGGGGGAGAATTAGATCGCGATGGGAAAAAATTCGGTTAAGGCCAGGGGGAAAGAAAAAATATA
AATTAAAACATATAGTATGGGCAAGCAGGGAGCTAGAACGATTCGCAGTTAATCCTGGCCTGTTAGAAAC
ATCAGAAGGCTGTAGACAAATACTGGGACAGCTACAACCATCCCTTCAGACAGGATCAGAAGAACTTAGA
TCATTATATAATACAGTAGCAACCCTCTATTGTGTGCATCAAAGGATAGAGATAAAAGACACCAAGGAAG
CTTTAGACAAGATAGAGGAAGAGCAAAACAAAAGTAAGACCACCGCACAGCAAGCGGCCGGCCGCTGATC
TTCAGACCTGGAGGAGGAGATATGAGGGACAATTGGAGAAGTGAATTATATAAATATAAAGTAGTAAAAA
TTGAACCATTAGGAGTAGCACCCACCAAGGCAAAGAGAAGAGTGGTGCAGAGAGAAAAAAGAGCAGTGGG
AATAGGAGCTTTGTTCCTTGGGTTCTTGGGAGCAGCAGGAAGCACTATGGGCGCAGCGTCAATGACGCTG
ACGGTACAGGCCAGACAATTATTGTCTGGTATAGTGCAGCAGCAGAACAATTTGCTGAGGGCTATTGAGG
CGCAACAGCATCTGTTGCAACTCACAGTCTGGGGCATCAAGCAGCTCCAGGCAAGAATCCTGGCTGTGGA
AAGATACCTAAAGGATCAACAGCTCCTGGGGATTTGGGGTTGCTCTGGAAAACTCATTTGCACCACTGCT
GTGCCTTGGAATGCTAGTTGGAGTAATAAATCTCTGGAACAGATTTGGAATCACACGACCTGGATGGAGT
GGGACAGAGAAATTAACAATTACACAAGCTTAATACACTCCTTAATTGAAGAATCGCAAAACCAGCAAGA
AAAGAATGAACAAGAATTATTGGAATTAGATAAATGGGCAAGTTTGTGGAATTGGTTTAACATAACAAAT
TGGCTGTGGTATATAAAATTATTCATAATGATAGTAGGAGGCTTGGTAGGTTTAAGAATAGTTTTTGCTG
TACTTTCTATAGTGAATAGAGTTAGGCAGGGATATTCACCATTATCGTTTCAGACCCACCTCCCAACCCC
GAGGGGACCCGACAGGCCCGAAGGAATAGAAGAAGAAGGTGGAGAGAGAGACAGAGACAGATCCATTCGA
TTAGTGAACGGATCGGCACTGCGTGCGCCAATTCTGCAGACAAATGGCAGTATTCATCCACAATTTTAAA
AGAAAAGGGGGGATTGGGGGGTACAGTGCAGGGGAAAGAATAGTAGACATAATAGCAACAGACATACAAA
CTAAAGAATTACAAAAACAAATTACAAAAATTCAAAATTTTCGGGTTTATTACAGGGACAGCAGAGATCC
AGTTTGGTTAGTACCGGGCCCGCTCTAGAGGTGCAGTGAAACCCGTCCTGTGTGGTCCAGGCCTGTGTCA
TGGAACACTGTCCTCCAGACTTCTGGGTCACTCTCCCCTTAATGCCCAATTACATACAACCCGAGCCCCA
GCCTGCTGGGACCACACAGCACTCCCGTGATCTGGGGCCCTGTGGCTTCCTCTTTCTCTGACCACTACTC
AGGGCTCTTGGCACTTATGCTCCAGGCTGCTTGTCACACTTCCCTTGCTGCTGTAACTCGGAGCTACCCA
CTGTATGGACTGGAAACCAAGCAGTAGGGGGTGGGCATCACCCCTGCGCCCACAATTCCTGAGCCAGGTA
TCCAGGCCTGAGATAGGGGGCCCTACCTGGGGATTTGAGAAAGTAGATCTAGACCGGGTCATGGCTGCGC
CCCGACACCCGCCAACACCCGCTGACGCGCCCTGACGGGCTTGTCTGCTCCCGGCATCCGCTTACAGACA
AGCTGTGACCGTCTCCGGGAGCTGCATGTGTCAGAGGTTTTCACCGTCATCACCGAAACGCGCGAGGCAG
GATCAGCCATATCACATTTGTAGAGGTTTTACTTGCTTTAAAAAACCTCCCACACCTCCCCCTGAACCTG
AAACATAAAATGAATGCAATTGTTGTTAACTTGTTTATTGCAGCTTATAATGGTTACAAATAAAGCAATA
GCATCACAAATTTCACAAATAAAGCATTTTTTTCACTGCATTCTAGTTGTGGTTTGTCCAAACTCATCAA
TGTATCTTATCATGTCTGGATCAGCCATATCACATTTGTAGAGGTTTTACTTGCTTTAAAAAACCTCCCA
CACCTCCCCCTGAACCTGAAACATAAAATGAATGCAATTGTTGTTAACTTGTTTATTGCAGCTTATAATG
GTTACAAATAAAGCAATAGCATCACAAATTTCACAAATAAAGCATTTTTTTCACTGCATTCTAGTTGTGG
TTTGTCCAAACTCATCAATGTATCTTATCATGTCTGGATCCAAGCTCAGATCTCGAGATCTGCAAGGATG
AGTCAAGCTGCGGGTGATCCAGATCTGCAAGGATGAGTCAAGCTGCGGGTGATCCAGATCTGCAAGGATG
AGTCAAGCTGCGGGTGATCCAGATCTGGGCCCGGATCCTGCAGGGGGTCGAGATCTGCAAGGATGAGTCA
AGCTGCGGGTGATCCAGATCTGCAAGGATGAGTCAAGCTGCGGGTGATCCAGATCTGCAAGGATGAGTCA
AGCTGCGGGTGATCCAGATCTGGGCCCGGATCCTGCAGGGGGTCGACAAGCTTCGCGAGGTCACCATTAA
TCATTTCCTCTGTGTATTTAAGAGCTCTTTTGCCAGTGAGCCCAGTACACAGAGAGAAAGGCTAAAGTTC
TGTCGACAAGCTTGGCATTCCGGTACTGTTGGTAAAGCCACCATGGAAGACGCCAAAAACATAAAGAAAG
GCCCGGCGCCATTCTATCCGCTGGAAGATGGAACCGCTGGAGAGCAACTGCATAAGGCTATGAAGAGATA
CGCCCTGGTTCCTGGAACAATTGCTTTTACAGATGCACATATCGAGGTGGACATCACTTACGCTGAGTAC
TTCGAAATGTCCGTTCGGTTGGCAGAAGCTATGAAACGATATGGGCTGAATACAAATCACAGAATCGTCG
TATGCAGTGAAAACTCTCTTCAATTCTTTATGCCGGTGTTGGGCGCGTTATTTATCGGAGTTGCAGTTGC
GCCCGCGAACGACATTTATAATGAACGTGAATTGCTCAACAGTATGGGCATTTCGCAGCCTACCGTGGTG
TTCGTTTCCAAAAAGGGGTTGCAAAAAATTTTGAACGTGCAAAAAAAGCTCCCAATCATCCAAAAAATTA
TTATCATGGATTCTAAAACGGATTACCAGGGATTTCAGTCGATGTACACGTTCGTCACATCTCATCTACC
TCCCGGTTTTAATGAATACGATTTTGTGCCAGAGTCCTTCGATAGGGACAAGACAATTGCACTGATCATG
AACTCCTCTGGATCTACTGGTCTGCCTAAAGGTGTCGCTCTGCCTCATAGAACTGCCTGCGTGAGATTCT
CGCATGCCAGAGATCCTATTTTTGGCAATCAAATCATTCCGGATACTGCGATTTTAAGTGTTGTTCCATT
CCATCACGGTTTTGGAATGTTTACTACACTCGGATATTTGATATGTGGATTTCGAGTCGTCTTAATGTAT
AGATTTGAAGAAGAGCTGTTTCTGAGGAGCCTTCAGGATTACAAGATTCAAAGTGCGCTGCTGGTGCCAA
CCCTATTCTCCTTCTTCGCCAAAAGCACTCTGATTGACAAATACGATTTATCTAATTTACACGAAATTGC
TTCTGGTGGCGCTCCCCTCTCTAAGGAAGTCGGGGAAGCGGTTGCCAAGAGGTTCCATCTGCCAGGTATC
AGGCAAGGATATGGGCTCACTGAGACTACATCAGCTATTCTGATTACACCCGAGGGGGATGATAAACCGG
GCGCGGTCGGTAAAGTTGTTCCATTTTTTGAAGCGAAGGTTGTGGATCTGGATACCGGGAAAACGCTGGG
CGTTAATCAAAGAGGCGAACTGTGTGTGAGAGGTCCTATGATTATGTCCGGTTATGTAAACAATCCGGAA
GCGACCAACGCCTTGATTGACAAGGATGGATGGCTACATTCTGGAGACATAGCTTACTGGGACGAAGACG
AACACTTCTTCATCGTTGACCGCCTGAAGTCTCTGATTAAGTACAAAGGCTATCAGGTGGCTCCCGCTGA
ATTGGAATCCATCTTGCTCCAACACCCCAACATCTTCGACGCAGGTGTCGCAGGTCTTCCCGACGATGAC
GCCGGTGAACTTCCCGCCGCCGTTGTTGTTTTGGAGCACGGAAAGACGATGACGGAAAAAGAGATCGTGG
ATTACGTCGCCAGTCAAGTAACAACCGCGAAAAAGTTGCGCGGAGGAGTTGTGTTTGTGGACGAAGTACC
GAAAGGTCTTACCGGAAAACTCGACGCAAGAAAAATCAGAGAGATCCTCATAAAGGCCAAGAAGGGCGGA
AAGATCGCCGTGTAATTCTAGGGCGGCCGCTACGTAAATTCCGCCCCCCCCCCCCCTCTCCCTCCCCCCC
CCCTAACGTTACTGGCCGAAGCCGCTTGGAATAAGGCCGGTGTGCGTTTGTCTATATGTTATTTTCCACC
ATATTGCCGTCTTTTGGCAATGTGAGGGCCCGGAAACCTGGCCCTGTCTTCTTGACGAGCATTCCTAGGG
GTCTTTCCCCTCTCGCCAAAGGAATGCAAGGTCTGTTGAATGTCGTGAAGGAAGCAGTTCCTCTGGAAGC
TTCTTGAAGACAAACAACGTCTGTAGCGACCCTTTGCAGGCAGCGGAACCCCCCACCTGGCGACAGGTGC
CTCTGCGGCCAAAAGCCACGTGTATAAGATACACCTGCAAAGGCGGCACAACCCCAGTGCCACGTTGTGA
GTTGGATAGTTGTGGAAAGAGTCAAATGGCTCTCCTCAAGCGTATTCAACAAGGGGCTGAAGGATGCCCA
GAAGGTACCCCATTGTATGGGATCTGATCTGGGGCCTCGGTGCACATGCTTTACATGTGTTTAGTCGAGG
TTAAAAAAACGTCTAGGCCCCCCGAACCACGGGGACGTGGTTTTCCTTTGAAAAACACGATGATAATATG
GCCACAACCATGGTGAGCAAGGGCGAGGAGCTGTTCACCGGGGTGGTGCCCATCCTGGTCGAGCTGGACG
GCGACGTAAACGGCCACAAGTTCAGCGTGTCCGGCGAGGGCGAGGGCGATGCCACCTACGGCAAGCTGAC
CCTGAAGTTCATCTGCACCACCGGCAAGCTGCCCGTGCCCTGGCCCACCCTCGTGACCACCCTGACCTAC
GGCGTGCAGTGCTTCAGCCGCTACCCCGACCACATGAAGCAGCACGACTTCTTCAAGTCCGCCATGCCCG
AAGGCTACGTCCAGGAGCGCACCATCTTCTTCAAGGACGACGGCAACTACAAGACCCGCGCCGAGGTGAA
GTTCGAGGGCGACACCCTGGTGAACCGCATCGAGCTGAAGGGCATCGACTTCAAGGAGGACGGCAACATC
CTGGGGCACAAGCTGGAGTACAACTACAACAGCCACAACGTCTATATCATGGCCGACAAGCAGAAGAACG
GCATCAAGGTGAACTTCAAGATCCGCCACAACATCGAGGACGGCAGCGTGCAGCTCGCCGACCACTACCA
GCAGAACACCCCCATCGGCGACGGCCCCGTGCTGCTGCCCGACAACCACTACCTGAGCACCCAGTCCGCC
CTGAGCAAAGACCCCAACGAGAAGCGCGATCACATGGTCCTGCTGGAGTTCGTGACCGCCGCCGGGATCA
CTCTCGGCATGGACGAGCTGTACAAGTAAAGCGGCCGGCCGCCAGCACAGTGGTCGAAATTCGTCGAGGG
ACCTAATAACTTCGTATAGCATACATTATACGAAGTTATACATGTTTAAGGGTTCCGGTTCCACTAGGTA
CAATTCGATATCAAGCTTATCGATAATCAACCTCTGGATTACAAAATTTGTGAAAGATTGACTGGTATTC
TTAACTATGTTGCTCCTTTTACGCTATGTGGATACGCTGCTTTAATGCCTTTGTATCATGCTATTGCTTC
CCGTATGGCTTTCATTTTCTCCTCCTTGTATAAATCCTGGTTGCTGTCTCTTTATGAGGAGTTGTGGCCC
GTTGTCAGGCAACGTGGCGTGGTGTGCACTGTGTTTGCTGACGCAACCCCCACTGGTTGGGGCATTGCCA
CCACCTGTCAGCTCCTTTCCGGGACTTTCGCTTTCCCCCTCCCTATTGCCACGGCGGAACTCATCGCCGC
CTGCCTTGCCCGCTGCTGGACAGGGGCTCGGCTGTTGGGCACTGACAATTCCGTGGTGTTGTCGGGGAAA
TCATCGTCCTTTCCTTGGCTGCTCGCCTGTGTTGCCACCTGGATTCTGCGCGGGACGTCCTTCTGCTACG
TCCCTTCGGCCCTCAATCCAGCGGACCTTCCTTCCCGCGGCCTGCTGCCGGCTCTGCGGCCTCTTCCGCG
TCTTCGCCTTCGCCCTCAGACGAGTCGGATCTCCCTTTGGGCCGCCTCCCCGCATCGATACCGTCGACCT
CGATCGAGACCTAGAAAAACATGGAGCAATCACAAGTAGCAATACAGCAGCTACCAATGCTGATTGTGCC
TGGCTAGAAGCACAAGAGGAGGAGGAGGTGGGTTTTCCAGTCACACCTCAGGTACCTTTAAGACCAATGA
CTTACAAGGCAGCTGTAGATCTTAGCCACTTTTTAAAAGAAAAGGGGGGACTGGAAGGGCTAATTCACTC
CCAACGAAGACAAGATATCCTTGATCTGTGGATCTACCACACACAAGGCTACTTCCCTGATTGGCAGAAC
TACACACCAGGGCCAGGGATCAGATATCCACTGACCTTTGGATGGTGCTACAAGCTAGTACCAGTTGAGC
AAGAGAAGGTAGAAGAAGCCAATGAAGGAGAGAACACCCGCTTGTTACACCCTGTGAGCCTGCATGGGAT
GGATGACCCGGAGAGAGAAGTATTAGAGTGGAGGTTTGACAGCCGCCTAGCATTTCATCACATGGCCCGA
GAGCTGCATCCGGACTGTACTGGGTCTCTCTGGTTAGACCAGATCTGAGCCTGGGAGCTCTCTGGCTAAC
TAGGGAACCCACTGCTTAAGCCTCAATAAAGCTTGCCTTGAGTGCTTCAAGTAGTGTGTGCCCGTCTGTT
GTGTGACTCTGGTAACTAGAGATCCCTCAGACCCTTTTAGTCAGTGTGGAAAATCTCTAGCAGCATGTGA
GCAAAAGGCCAGCAAAAGGCCAGGAACCGTAAAAAGGCCGCGTTGCTGGCGTTTTTCCATAGGCTCCGCC
CCCCTGACGAGCATCACAAAAATCGACGCTCAAGTCAGAGGTGGCGAAACCCGACAGGACTATAAAGATA
CCAGGCGTTTCCCCCTGGAAGCTCCCTCGTGCGCTCTCCTGTTCCGACCCTGCCGCTTACCGGATACCTG
TCCGCCTTTCTCCCTTCGGGAAGCGTGGCGCTTTCTCATAGCTCACGCTGTAGGTATCTCAGTTCGGTGT
AGGTCGTTCGCTCCAAGCTGGGCTGTGTGCACGAACCCCCCGTTCAGCCCGACCGCTGCGCCTTATCCGG
TAACTATCGTCTTGAGTCCAACCCGGTAAGACACGACTTATCGCCACTGGCAGCAGCCACTGGTAACAGG
ATTAGCAGAGCGAGGTATGTAGGCGGTGCTACAGAGTTCTTGAAGTGGTGGCCTAACTACGGCTACACTA
GAAGAACAGTATTTGGTATCTGCGCTCTGCTGAAGCCAGTTACCTTCGGAAAAAGAGTTGGTAGCTCTTG
ATCCGGCAAACAAACCACCGCTGGTAGCGGTGGTTTTTTTGTTTGCAAGCAGCAGATTACGCGCAGAAAA
AAAGGATCTCAAGAAGATCCTTTGATCTTTTCTACGGGGTCTGACGCTCAGTGGAACGAAAACTCACGTT
AAGGGATTTTGGTCATGAGATTATCAAAAAGGATCTTCACCTAGATCCTTTTAAATTAAAAATGAAGTTT
TAAATCAATCTAAAGTATATATGAGTAAACTTGGTCTGACAGTTACCAATGCTTAATCAGTGAGGCACCT
ATCTCAGCGATCTGTCTATTTCGTTCATCCATAGTTGCCTGACTCCCCGTCGTGTAGATAACTACGATAC
GGGAGGGCTTACCATCTGGCCCCAGTGCTGCAATGATACCGCGAGACCCACGCTCACCGGCTCCAGATTT
ATCAGCAATAAACCAGCCAGCCGGAAGGGCCGAGCGCAGAAGTGGTCCTGCAACTTTATCCGCCTCCATC
CAGTCTATTAATTGTTGCCGGGAAGCTAGAGTAAGTAGTTCGCCAGTTAATAGTTTGCGCAACGTTGTTG
CCATTGCTACAGGCATCGTGGTGTCACGCTCGTCGTTTGGTATGGCTTCATTCAGCTCCGGTTCCCAACG
ATCAAGGCGAGTTACATGATCCCCCATGTTGTGCAAAAAAGCGGTTAGCTCCTTCGGTCCTCCGATCGTT
GTCAGAAGTAAGTTGGCCGCAGTGTTATCACTCATGGTTATGGCAGCACTGCATAATTCTCTTACTGTCA
TGCCATCCGTAAGATGCTTTTCTGTGACTGGTGAGTACTCAACCAAGTCATTCTGAGAATAGTGTATGCG
GCGACCGAGTTGCTCTTGCCCGGCGTCAATACGGGATAATACCGCGCCACATAGCAGAACTTTAAAAGTG
CTCATCATTGGAAAACGTTCTTCGGGGCGAAAACTCTCAAGGATCTTACCGCTGTTGAGATCCAGTTCGA
TGTAACCCACTCGTGCACCCAACTGATCTTCAGCATCTTTTACTTTCACCAGCGTTTCTGGGTGAGCAAA
AACAGGAAGGCAAAATGCCGCAAAAAAGGGAATAAGGGCGACACGGAAATGTTGAATACTCATACTCTTC
CTTTTTCAATATTATTGAAGCATTTATCAGGGTTATTGTCTCATGAGCGGATACATATTTGAATGTATTT
AGAAAAATAAACAAATAGGGGTTCCGCGCACATTTCCCCGAAAAGTGCCACCTGAC
Features (pLannotate 1.2.2; 26 found; start..end, strand, type, name):
     31..83      -  misc_feature   bom (fragment): basis of mobility region from pBR322
    238..617     +  enhancer       CMV enhancer: human cytomegalovirus immediate early enhancer
    618..817     +  promoter       CMV promoter: human cytomegalovirus (CMV) immediate early promoter
    835..1015    +  LTR            5' LTR (truncated): truncated 5' long terminal repeat (LTR) from HIV-1
   1062..1187    +  misc_feature   HIV-1 Ψ: packaging signal of human immunodeficiency virus type 1
   1171..1509    +  CDS            HIV-1 gag (fragment): gag protein from human immunodeficiency virus 1; gag
   1684..1917    +  misc_feature   RRE: The Rev response element (RRE) of HIV-1 allows for Rev-dependent mRNA export from the nucleus to the cytoplasm.
   2294..2394    +  CDS            Rev (fragment): human immunodeficiency virus 1 (HIV-1) Rev protein; rev; enhances nuclear export of unspliced and incompletely spliced viral mRNAs
   2444..2561    +  misc_feature   cPPT/CTS: central polypurine tract and central termination sequence of HIV-1
   3111..3150    -  CDS            rop (fragment): Rop protein, which maintains plasmids at low copy number; rop
   3152..3228    +  CDS            large T antigen (fragment): large T antigen from SV40 (simian virus 40)
   3248..3382    +  polyA_signal   SV40 poly(A) signal: SV40 polyadenylation signal
   3380..3456    +  CDS            large T antigen (fragment): large T antigen from SV40 (simian virus 40)
   3476..3610    +  polyA_signal   SV40 poly(A) signal: SV40 polyadenylation signal
   4033..5685    +  CDS            luciferase: firefly luciferase; luc+; enhanced luc+ version of the luciferase gene
   5834..6296    +  misc_feature   IRES: internal ribosome entry site (IRES) of the encephalomyocarditis virus (EMCV)
   6310..7029    +  CDS            EGFP: the original enhanced GFP (Yang et al., 1996) mammalian codon-optimized
   7076..7109    +  protein_bind   loxP: Cre-mediated recombination occurs in the 8-bp core sequence (GCATACAT). Cre recombinase
   7142..7165    +  misc_feature   MCS (fragment): pBluescript multiple cloning site
   7165..7753    +  misc_feature   WPRE: woodchuck hepatitis virus posttranscriptional regulatory element
   7754..7773    +  misc_feature   MCS (fragment): pBluescript multiple cloning site
   7775..8275    +  CDS            nef (fragment): NEF_HV1LA - Experimental evidence at protein level: Swiss-Prot protein existence level 1. Extracellular Nef protein targets CD4(+) T-lymphocytes for apoptosis by interacting with CXCR4 surface receptors. From Human immunodeficiency virus type 1 group M subtype B (isolate Lai) (HIV-1).
   8282..8462    +  LTR            5' LTR (truncated): truncated 5' long terminal repeat (LTR) from HIV-1
   8524..9112    -  rep_origin     ori: high-copy-number ColE1/pMB1/pBR322/pUC origin of replication
   9283..10143   -  CDS            AmpR: β-lactamase; bla; confers resistance to ampicillin, carbenicillin, and related antibiotics
  10144..10248   -  promoter       AmpR promoter: bla
