[The description below was written by a language model from this plasmid's Addgene catalogue record and pLannotate feature annotations shown in this document.]
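Description:
LEGO-pDHS-AP1x6-GM55 is an HIV-1-based lentiviral luciferase reporter built on the LeGO-iG backbone and intended for delivery into mammalian cells. It is propagated in bacteria as a high-copy plasmid through a ColE1/pUC-type origin and selected with ampicillin (AmpR). The viral framework comprises a CMV enhancer/promoter fused to a truncated 5' LTR to drive genomic RNA production in packaging cells, the Ψ packaging signal with a partial gag sequence, the RRE for Rev-dependent nuclear export, the cPPT/CTS, a WPRE to enhance transcript expression, and a downstream truncated LTR. A single loxP site lies between EGFP and the WPRE; the record assigns it no role.

According to the depositor, the U6 and SFFV promoters of LeGO-iG were replaced by a reporter cassette. In this cassette, six copies of the MMP3 gene AP-1 site sit in front of the human CSF2 (GM-CSF) minimal promoter, spanning -55 to +28. This promoter drives the Luc+ firefly luciferase from pGL3, which is linked through an EMCV IRES to EGFP, so that both reporters can in principle be co-expressed from one transcript. Two tandem SV40 polyadenylation signals sit upstream of the regulatory region to block read-through transcription from the vector backbone, which would otherwise raise background.

A 274 bp fragment from 10 kb upstream of the human IL3 gene was added as a chromatin priming element (pDHS). It corresponds to a constitutive DNase I hypersensitive site with RUNX1 and ETS1 binding sites, and may reduce silencing of the integrated reporter. The AP-1 array, minimal promoter and pDHS are not annotated in the feature table. The construct is used to read out RAS/MAPK kinase signalling to AP-1, for example downstream of receptors or oncogenes.
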