Addgene plasmid #217416: LEGO-pDHS-AP1x6-GM55
Purpose: Luciferase expression vector with 6 AP-1 sites and the minimal GM-CSF promoter, and a chromatin priming element. Alias: LEGO-GM55-AP-1x6-pDHS(IL-3)
Depositing lab: Peter Cockerill. Depositing organization: University of Birmingham. Publication: Development of receptor and oncogene-responsive luciferase reporter vectors that are activated via kinase signaling to AP-1. Coleman DJL, Ames L, Aain H, Gamble J, Koscielniak K, Zhang Z, Lau C, Joyce A, Cockerill PN. Exp Hematol. 2026 Sep;161:105491. doi: 10.1016/j.exphem.2026.105491. Epub 2026 Aug 13. PubMed 42595074.
Backbone
  Vector backbone: LeGO-iG
  Backbone manufacturer: Boris Fehse (Addgene #27358)
  Vector type: Mammalian Expression, Lentiviral, Luciferase
Growth in bacteria
  Bacterial resistance: Ampicillin, 100 μg/mL
  Growth temperature: 37°C
  Growth strain: NEB Stable
  Copy number: High Copy
Gene/Insert
  Gene/Insert name: Luciferase, GFP (alt name: human IL-3 gene chromatin priming element, SV40 PolyA sites, 6x AP-1 sites, minimal CSF2 promoter, pGL3 LUC+, IRES-EGFP)
  Species: H. sapiens (human); Firefly
  Promoter: 6 AP-1 sites, Human -55 to +28 minimal CSF2 promoter
  Cloning method: Restriction Enzyme; 5′ cloning site unknown (unknown if destroyed); 3′ cloning site unknown (unknown if destroyed)
  Sequencing primers: 5′ n/a
Terms and licenses: Academic/Nonprofit Terms; Industry Terms: Not Available to Industry
Depositor comments: This is an inducible lentiviral luciferase expression vector that has 6 RAS/MAPK-inducible AP-1 sites driving transcription from the minimal CSF2 promoter, plus a chromatin priming element from the IL3 gene that can potentially diminish chromatin silencing effects. LEGO-pDHS-AP1x6-GM55 was constructed from LEGO-AP1x6-GM55 by inserting into the XbaI site a 274 bp PCR-generated fragment of a DNA segment located 10 kb upstream of the human IL3 gene that maintains open chromatin at a constitutive DNaseI Hypersensitive Site in myeloid cells. LEGO-AP1x6-GM55 was constructed from LeGO-iG (Weber et al, 2008) (Addgene #27358) by replacing a NotI/XbaI fragment containing the U6 and SFFV promoters with a fragment from the plasmid pAP1-3 (Addgene #71258) that has 3 copies of the MMP3 gene AP-1 site in front of human CSF2 -55 to +28 minimal promoter driving expression of the Luc+ firefly luciferase gene originating from the plasmid pGL3 (Promega), and then duplicating the array of 3 AP-1 sites. The luciferase gene is linked to an IRES that in principle supports co-expression of luciferase and EGFP. The insert has 2 copies of the SV40 transcription termination/polyadenylation signal upstream of the multiple cloning site, which blocks background read-through transcription originating in the vector backbone, which itself can be substantial (Bert et al, 2000). The inserted luciferase gene and SV40 polyA site sequences originate from the plasmid pXPG (Bert et al, 2000) (Addgene #71248). The priming element (pDHS) encompasses RUNX1 and ETS1 binding sites and resembles sites that prime genes for rapid activation in T cells (Bevington et al, 2016). References: Bert et al. Plasmid. 2000 Sep;44(2):173-82. PMID 10964627. Weber et al. Mol Ther. 2008 Apr. 16(4):698-706. PMID 18362927. Bevington et al. Bioessays 2016 Dec 27. doi: 10.1002/bies.201600184. PMID 28026028.
How to cite: LEGO-pDHS-AP1x6-GM55 was a gift from Peter Cockerill (Addgene plasmid # 217416 ; http://n2t.net/addgene:217416 ; RRID:Addgene_217416)
